>Addgene plasmid #248853 | GST-tag ANKIB1 binding E2 variant L3AN-2 | addgene full sequence | sequence record 496799 | Addgene NGS Result
ATGTCCCCTATACTAGGTTATTGGAAAATTAAGGGCCTTGTGCAACCCACTCGACTTCTTTTGGAATATC
TTGAAGAAAAATATGAAGAGCATTTGTATGAGCGCGATGAAGGTGATAAATGGCGAAACAAAAAGTTTGA
ATTGGGTTTGGAGTTTCCCAATCTTCCTTATTATATTGATGGTGATGTTAAATTAACACAGTCTATGGCC
ATCATACGTTATATAGCTGACAAGCACAACATGTTGGGTGGTTGTCCAAAAGAGCGTGCAGAGATTTCAA
TGCTTGAAGGAGCGGTTTTGGATATTAGATACGGTGTTTCGAGAATTGCATATAGTAAAGACTTTGAAAC
TCTCAAAGTTGATTTTCTTAGCAAGCTACCTGAAATGCTGAAAATGTTCGAAGATCGTTTATGTCATAAA
ACATATTTAAATGGTGATCATGTAACCCATCCTGACTTCATGTTGTATGACGCTCTTGATGTTGTTTTAT
ACATGGACCCAATGTGCCTGGATGCGTTCCCAAAATTAGTTTGTTTTAAAAAACGTATTGAAGCTATCCC
ACAAATTGATAAGTACTTGAAATCCAGCAAGTATATAGCATGGCCTTTGCAGGGCTGGCAAGCCACGTTT
GGTGGTGGCGACCATCCTCCAAAATCGGATGAAAACCTGTATTTTCAGGGATCCTGGGCGGCCTCGAAGA
GGCTGAGGTGGGAGCTTGAAGAAATCCGCAAAGCAGGGATGAAAAACTTCCGTAACATCCAGGTTGATGA
AGCTAATTTATTGACTTGGCAAGGGCTTATTGTTCCTGACAACCCTCCATATGATAAGGGAGCCTTCAGA
ATCGAAATCAACTTTCCAGCAGAGTACCCATTCAAACCACCGAAGATCACATTTAAAACAAAGATCTATC
ACCCAAACATCGACGAAAAGGGGCAGGTCTGTCTGCCAGTAATTAGTGCCGAAAACTGGAAGCCAGCAAC
CAAAACCGACCAAGTAATCCAGTCCCTCATAGCACTGGTGAATGACCCCCAGCCTGAGCACCCGCTTCGG
GCTGACCTAGCTGAAGAATACTCTAAGGACCGTAAAAAATTCGCAAAGAATGCTGAAGAGTTTACAAAGA
AATATGGGGAAAAGCGACCTGTGGACTAAGCGGCCGCATCGTGACTGACTGACGATCTGCCTCGCGCGTT
TCGGTGATGACGGTGAAAACCTCTGACACATGCAGCTCCCGGAGACGGTCACAGCTTGTCTGTAAGCGGA
TGCCGGGAGCAGACAAGCCCGTCAGGGCGCGTCAGCGGGTGTTGGCGGGTGTCGGGGCGCAGCCATGACC
CAGTCACGTAGCGATAGCGGAGTGTATAATTCTTGAAGACGAAAGGGCCTCGTGATACGCCTATTTTTAT
AGGTTAATGTCATGATAATAATGGTTTCTTAGACGTCAGGTGGCACTTTTCGGGGAAATGTGCGCGGAAC
CCCTATTTGTTTATTTTTCTAAATACATTCAAATATGTATCCGCTCATGAGACAATAACCCTGATAAATG
CTTCAATAATATTGAAAAAGGAAGAGTATGAGTATTCAACATTTCCGTGTCGCCCTTATTCCCTTTTTTG
CGGCATTTTGCCTTCCTGTTTTTGCTCACCCAGAAACGCTGGTGAAAGTAAAAGATGCTGAAGATCAGTT
GGGTGCACGAGTGGGTTACATCGAACTGGATCTCAACAGCGGTAAGATCCTTGAGAGTTTTCGCCCCGAA
GAACGTTTTCCAATGATGAGCACTTTTAAAGTTCTGCTATGTGGCGCGGTATTATCCCGTGTTGACGCCG
GGCAAGAGCAACTCGGTCGCCGCATACACTATTCTCAGAATGACTTGGTTGAGTACTCACCAGTCACAGA
AAAGCATCTTACGGATGGCATGACAGTAAGAGAATTATGCAGTGCTGCCATAACCATGAGTGATAACACT
GCGGCCAACTTACTTCTGACAACGATCGGAGGACCGAAGGAGCTAACCGCTTTTTTGCACAACATGGGGG
ATCATGTAACTCGCCTTGATCGTTGGGAACCGGAGCTGAATGAAGCCATACCAAACGACGAGCGTGACAC
CACGATGCCTGCAGCAATGGCAACAACGTTGCGCAAACTATTAACTGGCGAACTACTTACTCTAGCTTCC
CGGCAACAATTAATAGACTGGATGGAGGCGGATAAAGTTGCAGGACCACTTCTGCGCTCGGCCCTTCCGG
CTGGCTGGTTTATTGCTGATAAATCTGGAGCCGGTGAGCGTGGGTCTCGCGGTATCATTGCAGCACTGGG
GCCAGATGGTAAGCCCTCCCGTATCGTAGTTATCTACACGACGGGGAGTCAGGCAACTATGGATGAACGA
AATAGACAGATCGCTGAGATAGGTGCCTCACTGATTAAGCATTGGTAACTGTCAGACCAAGTTTACTCAT
ATATACTTTAGATTGATTTAAAACTTCATTTTTAATTTAAAAGGATCTAGGTGAAGATCCTTTTTGATAA
TCTCATGACCAAAATCCCTTAACGTGAGTTTTCGTTCCACTGAGCGTCAGACCCCGTAGAAAAGATCAAA
GGATCTTCTTGAGATCCTTTTTTTCTGCGCGTAATCTGCTGCTTGCAAACAAAAAAACCACCGCTACCAG
CGGTGGTTTGTTTGCCGGATCAAGAGCTACCAACTCTTTTTCCGAAGGTAACTGGCTTCAGCAGAGCGCA
GATACCAAATACTGTCCTTCTAGTGTAGCCGTAGTTAGGCCACCACTTCAAGAACTCTGTAGCACCGCCT
ACATACCTCGCTCTGCTAATCCTGTTACCAGTGGCTGCTGCCAGTGGCGATAAGTCGTGTCTTACCGGGT
TGGACTCAAGACGATAGTTACCGGATAAGGCGCAGCGGTCGGGCTGAACGGGGGGTTCGTGCACACAGCC
CAGCTTGGAGCGAACGACCTACACCGAACTGAGATACCTACAGCGTGAGCTATGAGAAAGCGCCACGCTT
CCCGAAGGGAGAAAGGCGGACAGGTATCCGGTAAGCGGCAGGGTCGGAACAGGAGAGCGCACGAGGGAGC
TTCCAGGGGGAAACGCCTGGTATCTTTATAGTCCTGTCGGGTTTCGCCACCTCTGACTTGAGCGTCGATT
TTTGTGATGCTCGTCAGGGGGGCGGAGCCTATGGAAAAACGCCAGCAACGCGGCCTTTTTACGGTTCCTG
GCCTTTTGCTGGCCTTTTGCTCACATGTTCTTTCCTGCGTTATCCCCTGATTCTGTGGATAACCGTATTA
CCGCCTTTGAGTGAGCTGATACCGCTCGCCGCAGCCGAACGACCGAGCGCAGCGAGTCAGTGAGCGAGGA
AGCGGAAGAGCGCCTGATGCGGTATTTTCTCCTTACGCATCTGTGCGGTATTTCACACCGCATAAATTCC
GACACCATCGAATGGCGCAAAACCTTTCGCGGTATGGCATGATAGCGCCCGGAAGAGAGTCAATTCAGGG
TGGTGAATGTGAAACCAGTAACGTTATACGATGTCGCAGAGTATGCCGGTGTCTCTTATCAGACCGTTTC
CCGCGTGGTGAACCAGGCCAGCCACGTTTCTGCGAAAACGCGGGAAAAAGTGGAAGCGGCGATGGCGGAG
CTGAATTACATTCCCAACCGCGTGGCACAACAACTGGCGGGCAAACAGTCGTTGCTGATTGGCGTTGCCA
CCTCCAGTCTGGCCCTGCACGCGCCGTCGCAAATTGTCGCGGCGATTAAATCTCGCGCCGATCAACTGGG
TGCCAGCGTGGTGGTGTCGATGGTAGAACGAAGCGGCGTCGAAGCCTGTAAAGCGGCGGTGCACAATCTT
CTCGCGCAACGCGTCAGTGGGCTGATCATTAACTATCCGCTGGATGACCAGGATGCCATTGCTGTGGAAG
CTGCCTGCACTAATGTTCCGGCGTTATTTCTTGATGTCTCTGACCAGACACCCATCAACAGTATTATTTT
CTCCCATGAAGACGGTACGCGACTGGGCGTGGAGCATCTGGTCGCATTGGGTCACCAGCAAATCGCGCTG
TTAGCGGGCCCATTAAGTTCTGTCTCGGCGCGTCTGCGTCTGGCTGGCTGGCATAAATATCTCACTCGCA
ATCAAATTCAGCCGATAGCGGAACGGGAAGGCGACTGGAGTGCCATGTCCGGTTTTCAACAAACCATGCA
AATGCTGAATGAGGGCATCGTTCCCACTGCGATGCTGGTTGCCAACGATCAGATGGCGCTGGGCGCAATG
CGCGCCATTACCGAGTCCGGGCTGCGCGTTGGTGCGGATATCTCGGTAGTGGGATACGACGATACCGAAG
ACAGCTCATGTTATATCCCGCCGTTAACCACCATCAAACAGGATTTTCGCCTGCTGGGGCAAACCAGCGT
GGACCGCTTGCTGCAACTCTCTCAGGGCCAGGCGGTGAAGGGCAATCAGCTGTTGCCCGTCTCACTGGTG
AAAAGAAAAACCACCCTGGCGCCCAATACGCAAACCGCCTCTCCCCGCGCGTTGGCCGATTCATTAATGC
AGCTGGCACGACAGGTTTCCCGACTGGAAAGCGGGCAGTGAGCGCAACGCAATTAATGTAAGTTAGCTCA
CTCATTAGGCACCCCAGGCTTTACACTTTATGCTTCCGGCTCGTATGTTGTGTGGAATTGTGAGCGGATA
ACAATTTCACACAGGAAACAGCTATGACCATGATTACGGATTCACTGGCCGTCGTTTTACAACGTCGTGA
CTGGGAAAACCCTGGCGTTACCCAACTTAATCGCCTTGCAGCACATCCCCCTTTCGCCAGCTGGCGTAAT
AGCGAAGAGGCCCGCACCGATCGCCCTTCCCAACAGTTGCGCAGCCTGAATGGCGAATGGCGCTTTGCCT
GGTTTCCGGCACCAGAAGCGGTGCCGGAAAGCTGGCTGGAGTGCGATCTTCCTGAGGCCGATACTGTCGT
CGTCCCCTCAAACTGGCAGATGCACGGTTACGATGCGCCCATCTACACCAACGTGACCTATCCCATTACG
GTCAATCCGCCGTTTGTTCCCACGGAGAATCCGACGGGTTGTTACTCGCTCACATTTAATGTTGATGAAA
GCTGGCTACAGGAAGGCCAGACGCGAATTATTTTTGATGGCGTTGGAATTAGCTTATCGACTGCACGGTG
CACCAATGCTTCTGGCGTCAGGCAGCCATCGGAAGCTGTGGTATGGCTGTGCAGGTCGTAAATCACTGCA
TAATTCGTGTCGCTCAAGGCGCACTCCCGTTCTGGATAATGTTTTTTGCGCCGACATCATAACGGTTCTG
GCAAATATTCTGAAATGAGCTGTTGACAATTAATCATCGGCTCGTATAATGTGTGGAATTGTGAGCGGAT
AACAATTTCACACAGGAAACAGTATTC
Features (pLannotate 1.2.2; 18 found; start..end, strand, type, name):
      1..654     +  CDS            GST26_SCHJA: Experimental evidence at protein level: Swiss-Prot protein existence level 1. GST isoenzymes appear to play a central role in the parasite detoxification system. Other functions are also suspected including a role in increasing the solubility of haematin in the parasite gut. From Schistosoma japonicum (Blood fluke).
    661..680     +  CDS            TEV site (fragment): tobacco etch virus (TEV) protease recognition and cleavage site
    688..1146    +  CDS            UBE2L3: UB2L3_HUMAN - Also known as UBCE7, UBCH7. Experimental evidence at protein level: Swiss-Prot protein existence level 1. Ubiquitin-conjugating enzyme E2 that specifically acts with HECT-type and RBR family E3 ubiquitin-protein ligases. Does not function with most RING-containing E3 ubiquitin-protein ligases because it lacks intrinsic E3-independent reactivity with lysine: in contrast, it has activity with the RBR family E3 enzymes, such as PRKN and ARIH1, that function like RING-HECT hybrids. Accepts ubiquitin from the E1 complex and catalyzes its covalent attachment to other proteins. In vitro
   1177..1216    +  CDS            rop (fragment): Rop protein, which maintains plasmids at low copy number; rop
   1318..1358    +  misc_feature   bom (fragment): basis of mobility region from pBR322
   1463..1567    +  promoter       AmpR promoter: bla
   1568..2428    +  CDS            AmpR: β-lactamase; bla; confers resistance to ampicillin, carbenicillin, and related antibiotics
   2599..3187    +  rep_origin     ori: high-copy-number ColE1/pMB1/pBR322/pUC origin of replication
   3373..3424    -  misc_feature   bom (fragment): basis of mobility region from pBR322
   3431..3508    +  promoter       lacI promoter: lacI
   3509..4591    +  CDS            lacI: lac repressor; lacI; The lac repressor binds to the lac operator to inhibit transcription in E. coli. This inhibition can be relieved by adding lactose or isopropyl-β-D-thiogalactopyranoside (IPTG).
   4604..4625    +  protein_bind   CAP binding site: CAP binding activates transcription in the presence of cAMP. E. coli catabolite activator protein
   4640..4670    +  promoter       lac promoter: promoter for the E. coli lac operon
   4678..4694    +  protein_bind   lac operator: The lac repressor binds to the lac operator to inhibit transcription in E. coli. This inhibition can be relieved by adding lactose or isopropyl-β-D-thiogalactopyranoside (IPTG). lac repressor encoded by lacI
   4714..4887    +  CDS            lacZα: LacZα fragment of β-galactosidase; lacZ fragment
   5151..5267    -  CDS            yciV (fragment): RNAAM_ECOLI - Also known as trpH From Escherichia coli (strain K12).
   5343..5371    +  promoter       tac promoter: strong E. coli promoter; hybrid between the trp and lac UV5 promoters
   5379..5395    +  protein_bind   lac operator: The lac repressor binds to the lac operator to inhibit transcription in E. coli. This inhibition can be relieved by adding lactose or isopropyl-β-D-thiogalactopyranoside (IPTG). lac repressor encoded by lacI
