[The description below was written by a language model from this plasmid's Addgene catalogue record and pLannotate feature annotations shown in this document.]
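Description:
GST-tag ANKIB1 binding E2 variant L3AN-2 is a pGEX-based bacterial expression plasmid of about 5.4 kb, built by Gibson cloning to produce a GST-fused engineered ubiquitin-conjugating enzyme in E. coli. It replicates from a high-copy ColE1/pMB1-type origin and is selected with ampicillin through the β-lactamase gene and its native promoter. Short annotated fragments of rop, bom, lacZα and an E. coli chromosomal gene are remnants of the pGEX backbone and have no role in the expression cassette.

Expression is driven by the tac promoter, a strong trp/lac hybrid, followed by a lac operator. The plasmid also carries lacI under its own promoter, so transcription is repressed until it is induced with IPTG. The open reading frame starts with Schistosoma japonicum glutathione S-transferase, continues through a sequence annotated as a partial TEV protease recognition site, and ends with the 465 bp synthetic insert. The annotation software matches this insert to human UBE2L3 (UBCH7), an E2 that works with HECT-type and RBR-family E3 ligases. The name L3AN-2 fits a UBE2L3-derived scaffold, but the record does not list the substitutions that distinguish the variant from the wild-type enzyme. The GST moiety allows glutathione-affinity purification or pulldown, and the protease site is presumably meant for tag removal.

According to the record, the variant was selected for binding to ANKIB1, and it belongs to a set of E2 variants developed to probe E3 ubiquitin ligase activities. Its likely use is production of recombinant protein for biochemical binding or activity studies of that ligase.
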