Addgene plasmid #248853: GST-tag ANKIB1 binding E2 variant L3AN-2
Purpose: N-term GST tag E2 variant selected for ANKIB1
Depositing lab: Brenda Schulman. Depositing organization: Max Planck Institute of Biochemistry. Publication: E2 variants for probing E3 ubiquitin ligase activities. Du J, Andree GA, Horn-Ghetko D, Stier L, Singh J, Kostrhon S, Kiss L, Mann M, Sidhu SS, Schulman BA. Proc Natl Acad Sci U S A. 2026 Jan 6;123(1):e2524899122. doi: 10.1073/pnas.2524899122. Epub 2026 Jan 2. PubMed 41481455.
Backbone
  Vector backbone: pGEX
  Vector type: Bacterial Expression
Growth in bacteria
  Bacterial resistance: Ampicillin, 100 μg/mL
  Growth temperature: 37°C
  Growth strain: DH5alpha
  Copy number: High Copy
Gene/Insert
  Gene/Insert name: GST-L3AN-2
  Species: Synthetic
  Insert size (bp): 465
  Tag / fusion protein: GST (N terminal on insert)
  Cloning method: Gibson Cloning
Terms and licenses: Academic/Nonprofit Terms; Industry Terms: Not Available to Industry
How to cite: GST-tag ANKIB1 binding E2 variant L3AN-2 was a gift from Brenda Schulman (Addgene plasmid # 248853 ; http://n2t.net/addgene:248853 ; RRID:Addgene_248853)
