>Addgene plasmid #248853 | GST-tag ANKIB1 binding E2 variant L3AN-2 | depositor partial sequence | sequence record 490895 | sequence of insert with pGEX 5'
TCCTCCAAAATCGGATGAAAACCTGTATTTTCAGGGATCCTGGGCGGCCTCGAAGAGGCTGAGGTGGGAG
CTTGAAGAAATCCGCAAAGCAGGGATGAAAAACTTCCGTAACATCCAGGTTGATGAAGCTAATTTATTGA
CTTGGCAAGGGCTTATTGTTCCTGACAACCCTCCATATGATAAGGGAGCCTTCAGAATCGAAATCAACTT
TCCAGCAGAGTACCCATTCAAACCACCGAAGATCACATTTAAAACAAAGATCTATCACCCAAACATCGAC
GAAAAGGGGCAGGTCTGTCTGCCAGTAATTAGTGCCGAAAACTGGAAGCCAGCAACCAAAACCGACCAAG
TAATCCAGTCCCTCATAGCACTGGTGAATGACCCCCAGCCTGAGCACCCGCTTCGGGCTGACCTAGCTGA
AGAATACTCTAAGGACCGTAAAAAATTCGCAAAGAATGCTGAAGAGTTTACAAAGAAATATGGGGAAAAG
CGACCTGTGGACTAAGCGGCCGCATCGTGACTGACTGACGATCTGCCTCGCGCGTTTCGGTGATGACGGT
GAAAACCTCTGACACATGCAGCTCCCGGAGACGGTCACAGCTTGTCTGTAAGCGGATGCCGGGAGCAGAC
AAGCCCGTCAGGGCGCGTCAGCGGGTGTTGGCGGGTGTCGGGGCGCAGCCATGACCCAGTCACGTAGCGA
TAGCGGAGTGTATAATTCTTGAAGACGAAAGGGCCTCGTGATACGCCTATTTTTATAGGTTAATGTCATG
ATAATAATGGTTTCTTAGACGTCAGGTGGCACTTTTCGGGGGAAATGTGCGCGGAACCCCTATTTGTTTA
TTTTTCTAATACATTCAAATATGTATCCGCTCATGAGACAATAACCCTGATAATGCTTCAATAATATTGA
AAAAGGAAGAGTATGAGTATTCAACATTTCCGTGTCGCCCTTATCCCTTTTTTG
